Features (pLannotate 1.2.2; 20 found; start..end, strand, type, name):
      1..25      -  misc_feature   RB T-DNA repeat: right border repeat from nopaline C58 T-DNA
    164..543     +  promoter       OsU3 promoter: Oryza sativa (rice) snRNA U3 promoter
    561..584     +  promoter       Pc promoter (fragment): intI1 (promoter lies within the coding sequence); class 1 integron promoter
    760..816     +  CDS            GmR (fragment): gentamycin acetyltransferase; aacC1; confers resistance to gentamycin
    827..1614    +  CDS            SmR (fragment): aminoglycoside adenylyltransferase (Murphy, 1985); aadA; confers resistance to spectinomycin and streptomycin
   1766..1841    +  misc_RNA       gRNA scaffold: guide RNA scaffold for the Streptococcus pyogenes CRISPR/Cas9 system
   2151..4141    +  promoter       Ubi promoter: maize polyubiquitin gene promoter
   4229..4248    +  CDS            2xFLAG (fragment): two tandem FLAG® epitope tags
   4304..8404    +  CDS            cas9: CAS9_STRP1 - Also known as csn1 From Streptococcus pyogenes serotype M1.
   8497..8749    +  terminator     NOS terminator: nopaline synthase terminator and poly(A) signal
   8754..8844    +  CDS            lacZα (fragment): LacZα fragment of β-galactosidase; lacZ fragment
   8974..9651    +  promoter       CaMV 35S promoter (enhanced): cauliflower mosaic virus 35S promoter with a duplicated enhancer region
   9696..10244   +  CDS            bar: PAT_STRHY - Experimental evidence at protein level: Swiss-Prot protein existence level 1. Inactivates phosphinothricin (PPT) by transfer of an acetyl group from acetyl CoA. Can also acetylate demethylphosphinothricin but not PTT or glutamate. This enzyme is an effector of phosphinothricin tripeptide (PTT or bialaphos) resistance. From Streptomyces hygroscopicus. Introduced by genetic manipulation and expressed in glufosinate-tolerant maize by Dekalb Genetics.
  10254..10428   +  polyA_signal   CaMV poly(A) signal: cauliflower mosaic virus polyadenylation signal
  10578..10602   -  misc_feature   LB T-DNA repeat: left border repeat from nopaline C58 T-DNA
  10881..10908   -  terminator     rrnB T2 terminator: transcription terminator T2 from the E. coli rrnB gene
  11040..11083   +  terminator     rrnB T1 terminator: Escherichia coli rrnB; transcription terminator T1 from the E. coli rrnB gene
  11255..11690   -  rep_origin     pSa ori: origin of replication from bacterial plasmid pSa
  11805..12393   -  rep_origin     ori: high-copy-number ColE1/pMB1/pBR322/pUC origin of replication
  12483..13292   -  CDS            KanR: aminoglycoside phosphotransferase; aph(3')-Ia; confers resistance to kanamycin in bacteria or G418 (Geneticin®) in eukaryotes
>Addgene plasmid | pBUN411 | analyzer sequence | sequence record 75639
GTTTACCCGCCAATATATCCTGTCAAACACTGATAGTTTAAACTGAAGGCGGGAAACGACAATCTGATCC
AAGCTCAAGCTAAGCTCACGTGACGGAATTAAGCTTAGTAATTCATCCAGGTCACCAAGTTCTAGGATTT
TCAGAACTGCAACTTATTTTATCAAGGAATCTTTAAACATACGAACAGATCACTTAAAGTTCTTCTGAAG
CAACTTAAAGTTATCAGGCATGCATGGATCTTGGAGGAATCAGATGTGCAGTCAGGGACCATAGCACAAG
ACAGGCGTCTTCTACTGGTGCTACCAGCAAATGCTGGAAGCCGGGAACACTGGGTACGTTGGAAACCACG
TGATGTGAAGAAGTAAGATAAACTGTAGGAGAAAAGCATTTCGTAGTGGGCCATGAAGCCTTTCAGGACA
TGTATTGCAGTATGGGCCGGCCCATTACGCAATTGGACGACAACAAAGACTAGTATTAGTACCACCTCGG
CTATCCACATAGATCAAAGCTGATTTAAAAGAGTTGTGCAGATGATCCGTGGCGTGAGACCAACCCAGTG
GACATAAGCCTGTTCGGTTCGTAAGCTGTAATGCAAGTAGCGTATGCGCTCACGCAACTGGTCCAGAACC
TTGACCGAACGCAGCGGTGGTAACGGCGCAGTGGCGGTTTTCATGGCTTGTTATGACTGTTTTTTTGGGG
TACAGTCTATGCCTCGGGCATCCAAGCAGCAAGCGCGTTACGCCGTGGGTCGATGTTTGATGTTATGGAG
CAGCAACGATGTTACGCAGCAGGGCAGTCGCCCTAAAACAAAGTTAAACATCATGGGGGAAGCGGTGATC
GCCGAAGTATCGACTCAACTATCAGAGGTAGTTGGCGTCATCGAGCGCCATCTCGAACCGACGTTGCTGG
CCGTACATTTGTACGGCTCCGCAGTGGATGGCGGCCTGAAGCCACACAGTGATATTGATTTGCTGGTTAC
GGTGACCGTAAGGCTTGATGAAACAACGCGGCGAGCTTTGATCAACGACCTTTTGGAAACTTCGGCTTCC
CCTGGAGAGAGCGAGATTCTCCGCGCTGTAGAAGTCACCATTGTTGTGCACGACGACATCATTCCGTGGC
GTTATCCAGCTAAGCGCGAACTGCAATTTGGAGAATGGCAGCGCAATGACATTCTTGCAGGTATCTTCGA
GCCAGCCACGATCGACATTGATCTGGCTATCTTGCTGACAAAAGCAAGAGAACATAGCGTTGCCTTGGTA
GGTCCAGCGGCGGAGGAACTCTTTGATCCGGTTCCTGAACAGGATCTATTTGAGGCGCTAAATGAAACCT
TAACGCTATGGAACTCGCCGCCCGACTGGGCTGGCGATGAGCGAAATGTAGTGCTTACGTTGTCCCGCAT
TTGGTACAGCGCAGTAACCGGCAAAATCGCGCCGAAGGATGTCGCTGCCGACTGGGCAATGGAGCGCCTG
CCGGCCCAGTATCAGCCCGTCATACTTGAAGCTAGACAGGCTTATCTTGGACAAGAAGAAGATCGCTTGG
CCTCGCGCGCAGATCAGTTGGAAGAATTTGTCCACTACGTGAAAGGCGAGATCACCAAGGTAGTCGGCAA
ATAATGTCTAGCTAGAAATTCGTTCAAGCCGACGCCGCTTCGCGGCGCGGCTTAACTCAAGCGTTAGATG
CACTAAGCACATAATTGCTCACAGCCAAACTATCAGGTCAAGTCTGCTTTTATTATTTTTAAGCGTGCAT
AATAAGCCGGTCTCGGTTTTAGAGCTAGAAATAGCAAGTTAAAATAAGGCTAGTCCGTTATCAACTTGAA
AAAGTGGCACCGAGTCGGTGCTTTTTTTTTTCGTTTTGCATTGAGTTTTCTCCGTCGCATGTTTGCAGTT
TTATTTTCCGTTTTGCATTGAAATTTCTCCGTCTCATGTTTGCAGCGTGTTCAAAAAGTACGCAGCTGTA
TTTCACTTATTTACGGCGCCACATTTTCATGCCGTTTGTGCCAACTATCCCGAGCTAGTGAATACAGCTT
GGCTTCACACAACACTGGTGACCCGCTGACCTGCTCGTACCTCGTACCGTCGTACGGCACAGCATTTGGA
ATTAAAGGGTGTGATCGATACTGCTTGCTGCTAAGCTTGATATCGAATTCCTGCAGTGCAGCGTGACCCG
GTCGTGCCCCTCTCTAGAGATAATGAGCATTGCATGTCTAAGTTATAAAAAATTACCACATATTTTTTTT
GTCACACTTGTTTGAAGTGCAGTTTATCTATCTTTATACATATATTTAAACTTTACTCTACGAATAATAT
AATCTATAGTACTACAATAATATCAGTGTTTTAGAGAATCATATAAATGAACAGTTAGACATGGTCTAAA
GGACAATTGAGTATTTTGACAACAGGACTCTACAGTTTTATCTTTTTAGTGTGCATGTGTTCTCCTTTTT
TTTTGCAAATAGCTTCACCTATATAATACTTCATCCATTTTATTAGTACATCCATTTAGGGTTTAGGGTT
AATGGTTTTTATAGACTAATTTTTTTAGTACATCTATTTTATTCTATTTTAGCCTCTAAATTAAGAAAAC
TAAAACTCTATTTTAGTTTTTTTATTTAATAATTTAGATATAAAATAGAATAAAATAAAGTGACTAAAAA
TTAAACAAATACCCTTTAAGAAATTAAAAAAACTAAGGAAACATTTTTCTTGTTTCGAGTAGATAATGCC
AGCCTGTTAAACGCCGTCGACGAGTCTAACGGACACCAACCAGCGAACCAGCAGCGTCGCGTCGGGCCAA
GCGAAGCAGACGGCACGGCATCTCTGTCGCTGCCTCTGGACCCCTCTCGAGAGTTCCGCTCCACCGTTGG
ACTTGCTCCGCTGTCGGCATCCAGAAATGCGTGGCGGAGCGGCAGACGTGAGCCGGCACGGCAGGCGGCC
TCCTCCTCCTCTCACGGCACGGCAGCTACGGGGGATTCCTTTCCCACCGCTCCTTCGCTTTCCCTTCCTC
GCCCGCCGTAATAAATAGACACCCCCTCCACACCCTCTTTCCCCAACCTCGTGTTGTTCGGAGCGCACAC
ACACACAACCAGATCTCCCCCAAATCCACCCGTCGGCACCTCCGCTTCAAGGTACGCCGCTCGTCCTCCC
CCCCCCCCCCTCTCTACCTTCTCTAGATCGGCGTTCCGGTCCATGGTTAGGGCCCGGTAGTTCTACTTCT
GTTCATGTTTGTGTTAGATCCGTGTTTGTGTTAGATCCGTGCTGCTAGCGTTCGTACACGGATGCGACCT
GTACGTCAGACACGTTCTGATTGCTAACTTGCCAGTGTTTCTCTTTGGGGAATCCTGGGATGGCTCTAGC
CGTTCCGCAGACGGGATCGATTTCATGATTTTTTTTGTTTCGTTGCATAGGGTTTGGTTTGCCCTTTTCC
TTTATTTCAATATATGCCGTGCACTTGTTTGTCGGGTCATCTTTTCATGCTTTTTTTTGTCTTGGTTGTG
ATGATGTGGTCTGGTTGGGCGGTCGTTCTAGATCGGAGTAGAATTCTGTTTCAAACTACCTGGTGGATTT
ATTAATTTTGGATCTGTATGTGTGTGCCATACATATTCATAGTTACGAATTGAAGATGATGGATGGAAAT
ATCGATCTAGGATAGGTATACATGTTGATGCGGGTTTTACTGATGCATATACAGAGATGCTTTTTGTTCG
CTTGGTTGTGATGATGTGGTGTGGTTGGGCGGTCGTTCATTCGTTCTAGATCGGAGTAGAATACTGTTTC
AAACTACCTGGTGTATTTATTAATTTTGGAACTGTATGTGTGTGTCATACATCTTCATAGTTACGAGTTT
AAGATGGATGGAAATATCGATCTAGGATAGGTATACATGTTGATGTGGGTTTTACTGATGCATATACATG
ATGGCATATGCAGCATCTATTCATATGCTCTAACCTTGAGTACCTATCTATTATAATAAACAAGTATGTT
TTATAATTATTTTGATCTTGATATACTTGGATGATGGCATATGCAGCAGCTATATGTGGATTTTTTTAGC
CCTGCCTTCATACGCTATTTATTTGCTTGGTACTGTTTCTTTTGTCGATGCTCACCCTGTTGTTTGGTGT
TACTTCTGCAGCCCGGGGGATCCCCAATACTTGTATGGCCGCGGCCGCTCTAGATGGATTACAAGGACCA
CGACGGGGATTACAAGGACCACGACATTGATTACAAGGATGATGATGACAAGATGGCTCCGAAGAAGAAG
AGGAAGGTTGGCATCCACGGGGTGCCAGCTGCTGACAAGAAGTACTCGATCGGCCTCGATATTGGGACTA
ACTCTGTTGGCTGGGCCGTGATCACCGACGAGTACAAGGTGCCCTCAAAGAAGTTCAAGGTCCTGGGCAA
CACCGATCGGCATTCCATCAAGAAGAATCTCATTGGCGCTCTCCTGTTCGACAGCGGCGAGACGGCTGAG
GCTACGCGGCTCAAGCGCACCGCCCGCAGGCGGTACACGCGCAGGAAGAATCGCATCTGCTACCTGCAGG
AGATTTTCTCCAACGAGATGGCGAAGGTTGACGATTCTTTCTTCCACAGGCTGGAGGAGTCATTCCTCGT
GGAGGAGGATAAGAAGCACGAGCGGCATCCAATCTTCGGCAACATTGTCGACGAGGTTGCCTACCACGAG
AAGTACCCTACGATCTACCATCTGCGGAAGAAGCTCGTGGACTCCACAGATAAGGCGGACCTCCGCCTGA
TCTACCTCGCTCTGGCCCACATGATTAAGTTCAGGGGCCATTTCCTGATCGAGGGGGATCTCAACCCGGA
CAATAGCGATGTTGACAAGCTGTTCATCCAGCTCGTGCAGACGTACAACCAGCTCTTCGAGGAGAACCCC
ATTAATGCGTCAGGCGTCGACGCGAAGGCTATCCTGTCCGCTAGGCTCTCGAAGTCTCGGCGCCTCGAGA
ACCTGATCGCCCAGCTGCCGGGCGAGAAGAAGAACGGCCTGTTCGGGAATCTCATTGCGCTCAGCCTGGG
GCTCACGCCCAACTTCAAGTCGAATTTCGATCTCGCTGAGGACGCCAAGCTGCAGCTCTCCAAGGACACA
TACGACGATGACCTGGATAACCTCCTGGCCCAGATCGGCGATCAGTACGCGGACCTGTTCCTCGCTGCCA
AGAATCTGTCGGACGCCATCCTCCTGTCTGATATTCTCAGGGTGAACACCGAGATTACGAAGGCTCCGCT
CTCAGCCTCCATGATCAAGCGCTACGACGAGCACCATCAGGATCTGACCCTCCTGAAGGCGCTGGTCAGG
CAGCAGCTCCCCGAGAAGTACAAGGAGATCTTCTTCGATCAGTCGAAGAACGGCTACGCTGGGTACATTG
ACGGCGGGGCCTCTCAGGAGGAGTTCTACAAGTTCATCAAGCCGATTCTGGAGAAGATGGACGGCACGGA
GGAGCTGCTGGTGAAGCTCAATCGCGAGGACCTCCTGAGGAAGCAGCGGACATTCGATAACGGCAGCATC
CCACACCAGATTCATCTCGGGGAGCTGCACGCTATCCTGAGGAGGCAGGAGGACTTCTACCCTTTCCTCA
AGGATAACCGCGAGAAGATCGAGAAGATTCTGACTTTCAGGATCCCGTACTACGTCGGCCCACTCGCTAG
GGGCAACTCCCGCTTCGCTTGGATGACCCGCAAGTCAGAGGAGACGATCACGCCGTGGAACTTCGAGGAG
GTGGTCGACAAGGGCGCTAGCGCTCAGTCGTTCATCGAGAGGATGACGAATTTCGACAAGAACCTGCCAA
ATGAGAAGGTGCTCCCTAAGCACTCGCTCCTGTACGAGTACTTCACAGTCTACAACGAGCTGACTAAGGT
GAAGTATGTGACCGAGGGCATGAGGAAGCCGGCTTTCCTGTCTGGGGAGCAGAAGAAGGCCATCGTGGAC
CTCCTGTTCAAGACCAACCGGAAGGTCACGGTTAAGCAGCTCAAGGAGGACTACTTCAAGAAGATTGAGT
GCTTCGATTCGGTCGAGATCTCTGGCGTTGAGGACCGCTTCAACGCCTCCCTGGGGACCTACCACGATCT
CCTGAAGATCATTAAGGATAAGGACTTCCTGGACAACGAGGAGAATGAGGATATCCTCGAGGACATTGTG
CTGACACTCACTCTGTTCGAGGACCGGGAGATGATCGAGGAGCGCCTGAAGACTTACGCCCATCTCTTCG
ATGACAAGGTCATGAAGCAGCTCAAGAGGAGGAGGTACACCGGCTGGGGGAGGCTGAGCAGGAAGCTCAT
CAACGGCATTCGGGACAAGCAGTCCGGGAAGACGATCCTCGACTTCCTGAAGAGCGATGGCTTCGCGAAC
CGCAATTTCATGCAGCTGATTCACGATGACAGCCTCACATTCAAGGAGGATATCCAGAAGGCTCAGGTGA
GCGGCCAGGGGGACTCGCTGCACGAGCATATCGCGAACCTCGCTGGCTCGCCAGCTATCAAGAAGGGGAT
TCTGCAGACCGTGAAGGTTGTGGACGAGCTGGTGAAGGTCATGGGCAGGCACAAGCCTGAGAACATCGTC
ATTGAGATGGCCCGGGAGAATCAGACCACGCAGAAGGGCCAGAAGAACTCACGCGAGAGGATGAAGAGGA
TCGAGGAGGGCATTAAGGAGCTGGGGTCCCAGATCCTCAAGGAGCACCCGGTGGAGAACACGCAGCTGCA
GAATGAGAAGCTCTACCTGTACTACCTCCAGAATGGCCGCGATATGTATGTGGACCAGGAGCTGGATATT
AACAGGCTCAGCGATTACGACGTCGATCATATCGTTCCACAGTCATTCCTGAAGGATGACTCCATTGACA
ACAAGGTCCTCACCAGGTCGGACAAGAACCGGGGCAAGTCTGATAATGTTCCTTCAGAGGAGGTCGTTAA
GAAGATGAAGAACTACTGGCGCCAGCTCCTGAATGCCAAGCTGATCACGCAGCGGAAGTTCGATAACCTC
ACAAAGGCTGAGAGGGGCGGGCTCTCTGAGCTGGACAAGGCGGGCTTCATCAAGAGGCAGCTGGTCGAGA
CACGGCAGATCACTAAGCACGTTGCGCAGATTCTCGACTCACGGATGAACACTAAGTACGATGAGAATGA
CAAGCTGATCCGCGAGGTGAAGGTCATCACCCTGAAGTCAAAGCTCGTCTCCGACTTCAGGAAGGATTTC
CAGTTCTACAAGGTTCGGGAGATCAACAATTACCACCATGCCCATGACGCGTACCTGAACGCGGTGGTCG
GCACAGCTCTGATCAAGAAGTACCCAAAGCTCGAGAGCGAGTTCGTGTACGGGGACTACAAGGTTTACGA
TGTGAGGAAGATGATCGCCAAGTCGGAGCAGGAGATTGGCAAGGCTACCGCCAAGTACTTCTTCTACTCT
AACATTATGAATTTCTTCAAGACAGAGATCACTCTGGCCAATGGCGAGATCCGGAAGCGCCCCCTCATCG
AGACGAACGGCGAGACGGGGGAGATCGTGTGGGACAAGGGCAGGGATTTCGCGACCGTCAGGAAGGTTCT
CTCCATGCCACAAGTGAATATCGTCAAGAAGACAGAGGTCCAGACTGGCGGGTTCTCTAAGGAGTCAATT
CTGCCTAAGCGGAACAGCGACAAGCTCATCGCCCGCAAGAAGGACTGGGATCCGAAGAAGTACGGCGGGT
TCGACAGCCCCACTGTGGCCTACTCGGTCCTGGTTGTGGCGAAGGTTGAGAAGGGCAAGTCCAAGAAGCT
CAAGAGCGTGAAGGAGCTGCTGGGGATCACGATTATGGAGCGCTCCAGCTTCGAGAAGAACCCGATCGAT
TTCCTGGAGGCGAAGGGCTACAAGGAGGTGAAGAAGGACCTGATCATTAAGCTCCCCAAGTACTCACTCT
TCGAGCTGGAGAACGGCAGGAAGCGGATGCTGGCTTCCGCTGGCGAGCTGCAGAAGGGGAACGAGCTGGC
TCTGCCGTCCAAGTATGTGAACTTCCTCTACCTGGCCTCCCACTACGAGAAGCTCAAGGGCAGCCCCGAG
GACAACGAGCAGAAGCAGCTGTTCGTCGAGCAGCACAAGCATTACCTCGACGAGATCATTGAGCAGATTT
CCGAGTTCTCCAAGCGCGTGATCCTGGCCGACGCGAATCTGGATAAGGTCCTCTCCGCGTACAACAAGCA
CCGCGACAAGCCAATCAGGGAGCAGGCTGAGAATATCATTCATCTCTTCACCCTGACGAACCTCGGCGCC
CCTGCTGCTTTCAAGTACTTCGACACAACTATCGATCGCAAGAGGTACACAAGCACTAAGGAGGTCCTGG
ACGCGACCCTCATCCACCAGTCGATTACCGGCCTCTACGAGACGCGCATCGACCTGTCTCAGCTCGGGGG
CGACAAGCGGCCAGCGGCGACGAAGAAGGCGGGGCAGGCGAAGAAGAAGAAGTGAGCTCAGGCCTCCATA
CAAGTATTGGGGATCCGAATTTCCCCGATCGTTCAAACATTTGGCAATAAAGTTTCTTAAGATTGAATCC
TGTTGCCGGTCTTGCGATGATTATCATATAATTTCTGTTGAATTACGTTAAGCATGTAATAATTAACATG
TAATGCATGACGTTATTTATGAGATGGGTTTTTATGATTAGAGTCCCGCAATTATACATTTAATACGCGA
TAGAAAACAAAATATAGCGCGCAAACTAGGATAAATTATCGCGCGCGGTGTCATCTATGTTACTAGATCG
GGAATTCACTGGCCGTCGTTTTACAACGTCGTGACTGGGAAAACCCTGGCGTTACCCAACTTAATCGCCT
TGCAGCACATCCCCCTTTCGCCAGGGGTACCGAGCTCTAGAATTCGAGGCGGTTTGCGTATTGGCTAGAG
CAGCTTGCCAACATGGTGGAGCACGACACTCTCGTCTACTCCAAGAATATCAAAGATACAGTCTCAGAAG
ACCAAAGGGCTATTGAGACTTTTCAACAAAGGGTAATATCGGGAAACCTCCTCGGATTCCATTGCCCAGC
TATCTGTCACTTCATCAAAAGGACAGTAGAAAAGGAAGGTGGCACCTACAAATGCCATCATTGCGATAAA
GGAAAGGCTATCGTTCAAGATGCCTCTGCCGACAGTGGTCCCAAAGATGGACCCCCACCCACGAGGAGCA
TCGTGGAAAAAGAAGACGTTCCAACCACGTCTTCAAAGCAAGTGGATTGATGTGATAACATGGTGGAGCA
CGACACTCTCGTCTACTCCAAGAATATCAAAGATACAGTCTCAGAAGACCAAAGGGCTATTGAGACTTTT
CAACAAAGGGTAATATCGGGAAACCTCCTCGGATTCCATTGCCCAGCTATCTGTCACTTCATCAAAAGGA
CAGTAGAAAAGGAAGGTGGCACCTACAAATGCCATCATTGCGATAAAGGAAAGGCTATCGTTCAAGATGC
CTCTGCCGACAGTGGTCCCAAAGATGGACCCCCACCCACGAGGAGCATCGTGGAAAAAGAAGACGTTCCA
ACCACGTCTTCAAAGCAAGTGGATTGATGTGATATCTCCACTGACGTAAGGGATGACGCACAATCCCACT
ATCCTTCGCAAGACCTTCCTCTATATAAGGAAGTTCATTTCATTTGGAGAGGACACGCTGAAATCACCAG
TCTCTCTCTACAAATCTATCTCTCTCGAGTCTACCATGAGCCCAGAACGACGCCCGGCCGACATCCGCCG
TGCCACCGAGGCGGACATGCCGGCGGTCTGCACCATCGTCAACCACTACATCGAGACAAGCACGGTCAAC
TTCCGTACCGAGCCGCAGGAACCGCAGGAGTGGACGGACGACCTCGTCCGTCTGCGGGAGCGCTATCCCT
GGCTCGTCGCCGAGGTGGACGGCGAGGTCGCCGGCATCGCCTACGCGGGCCCCTGGAAGGCACGCAACGC
CTACGACTGGACGGCCGAGTCGACCGTGTACGTCTCCCCCCGCCACCAGCGGACGGGACTGGGCTCCACG
CTCTACACCCACCTGCTGAAGTCCCTGGAGGCACAGGGCTTCAAGAGCGTGGTCGCTGTCATCGGGCTGC
CCAACGACCCGAGCGTGCGCATGCACGAGGCGCTCGGATATGCCCCCCGCGGCATGCTGCGGGCGGCCGG
CTTCAAGCACGGGAACTGGCATGACGTGGGTTTCTGGCAGCTGGACTTCAGCCTGCCGGTACCGCCCCGT
CCGGTCCTGCCCGTCACCGAGATTTGACTCGAGTTTCTCCATAATAATGTGTGAGTAGTTCCCAGATAAG
GGAATTAGGGTTCCTATAGGGTTTCGCTCATGTGTTGAGCATATAAGAAACCCTTAGTATGTATTTGTAT
TTGTAAAATACTTCTATCAATAAAATTTCTAATTCCTAAAACCAAAATCCAGTACTAAAATCCAGATCCC
CCGAATTAATTCGGCGTTAATTCAGTACATTAAAAACGTCCGCAATGTGTTATTAAGTTGTCACTAGTCA
GGTTAACTCAATTCGGCGTTAATTCAGTACATTAAAAACGTCCGCAATGTGTTATTAAGTTGTCTAAGCG
TCAATTTGTTTACACCACAATATATCCTGCCACCAGCCAGCCAACAGCTCCCCGACCGGCAGCTCGGCAC
AAAATCACCACTCGATACAGGCAGCCCATCAGTCCGGGACGGCGTCAGCGGGAGAGCCGTTGTAAGGCGG
CAGACTTTGCTCATGTTACCGATGCTATTCGGAAGAACGGCAACTAAGCTGCCGGGTTTGAAACACGGAT
GATCTCGCGGAGGGTAGCATGTTGATTGTAACGATGACAGAGCGTTGCTGCCTGTGATCACTTAAGTAAC
TAACTAACAGGAAGAGTTTGTAGAAACGCAAAAAGGCCATCCGTCAGGATGGCCTTCTGCTTAGTTTGAT
GCCTGGCAGTTTATGGCGGGCGTCCTGCCCGCCACCCTCCGGGCCGTTGCTTCACAACGTTCAAATCCGC
TCCCGGCGGATTTGTCCTACTCAGGAGAGCGTTCACCGACAAACAACAGATAAAACGAAAGGCCCAGTCT
TCCGACTGAGCCTTTCGTTTTATTTGATGCCTGGCAGTTCCCTACTCTCGCTTAGTAGTTAGACGTCCCC
GAGATCCATGCTAGACCATGAATCCAGAAGCCCGAGAGGTTGCCGCCTTTCGGGCTTTTTCTTTTTCAAA
AAAAAAAATTTATAAAACGATCTGTTGCGGCCGGCCGCCGGGTTGTGGGCAAAGGCGCTCGACGGTGGGC
AACCGCTTGCGGTTGTCCACGGGCGGAGCCGGTGCGCGTAGCGCATTGTCCACAAGCCAAGGGCGACCAA
TAATTGATATATATATTCATAATTGAAAAGCTAATTGAACATACTACTTGCTGTAACTACTTGCCGGAGC
GAGGGGTGTTTGCAAGCTGTTGATCTGAAAGGGCTATTAGCGTTCTCACGTGCCTTTTTGATTAGCGATT
TCACGTGACCTTATTAGCGATTTCACGTACTCCGATTAGCGATTTCACGTACCCTGATTAGCGATTTCAC
GTGGATAGTTTTTGGAGCGGGCCGGAAAGCCCCGTGAATCAAGGCTTTGCGGGGCATTAGCGGTTTCACG
TGGATAACTACCCTCTATCCACAGGCTTCCGGGGATAAAAAAGCCCGCTCGACGGCGGGCTGTTGGATGG
GGATCTAGCGGTAATACGGTTATCCACAGAATCAGGGGATAACGCAGGAAAGAACATGTGAGCAAAAGGC
CAGCAAAAGGCCAGGAACCGTAAAAAGGCCGCGTTGCTGGCGTTTTTCCATAGGCTCCGCCCCCCTGACG
AGCATCACAAAAATCGACGCTCAAGTCAGAGGTGGCGAAACCCGACAGGACTATAAAGATACCAGGCGTT
TCCCCCTGGAAGCTCCCTCGTGCGCTCTCCTGTTCCGACCCTGCCGCTTACCGGATACCTGTCCGCCTTT
CTCCCTTCGGGAAGCGTGGCGCTTTCTCATAGCTCACGCTGTAGGTATCTCAGTTCGGTGTAGGTCGTTC
GCTCCAAGCTGGGCTGTGTGCACGAACCCCCCGTTCAGCCCGACCGCTGCGCCTTATCCGGTAACTATCG
TCTTGAGTCCAACCCGGTAAGACACGACTTATCGCCACTGGCAGCAGCCACTGGTAACAGGATTAGCAGA
GCGAGGTATGTAGGCGGTGCTACAGAGTTCTTGAAGTGGTGGCCTAACTACGGCTACACTAGAAGAACAG
TATTTGGTATCTGCGCTCTGCTGAAGCCAGTTACCTTCGGAAAAAGAGTTGGTAGCTCTTGATCCGGCAA
ACAAACCACCGCTGGTAGCGGTGGTTTTTTTGTTTGCAAGCAGCAGATTACGCGCAGAAAAAAAGGATCT
CAAGAAGATCCTTTGATCTTTTCTACCGGGTCTGACGCTCAGTGGAACGGGGCCCAATCTGAATAATGTT
ACAACCAATTAACCAATTCTGATTAGAAAAACTCATCGAGCATCAAATGAAACTGCAATTTATTCATATC
AGGATTATCAATACCATATTTTTGAAAAAGCCGTTTCTGTAATGAAGGAGAAAACTCACCGAGGCAGTTC
CATAGGATGGCAAGATCCTGGTATCGGTCTGCGATTCCGACTCGTCCAACATCAATACAACCTATTAATT
TCCCCTCGTCAAAAATAAGGTTATCAAGTGAGAAATCACCATGAGTGACGACTGAATCCGGTGAGAATGG
CAAAAGTTTATGCATTTCTTTCCAGACTTGTTCAACAGGCCAGCCATTACGCTCGTCATCAAAATCACTC
GCATCAACCAAACCGTTATTCATTCGTGATTGCGCCTGAGCGAGACGAAATACGCGATCGCTGTTAAAAG
GACAATTACAAACAGGAATCGAATGCAACCGGCGCAGGGACACTGCCAGCGCATCAACAATATTTTCACC
TGAATCAGGATATTCTTCTAATACCTGGAATGCTGTTTTTCCGGGGATCGCAGTGGTGAGTAACCATGCA
TCATCAGGAGTACGGATAAAATGCTTGATGGTCGGAAGAGGCATAAATTCCGTCAGCCAGTTTAGTCTGA
CCATCTCATCTGTAACATCATTGGCAACGCTACCTTTGCCATGTTTCAGAAACAACTCTGGCGCATCGGG
CTTCCCATACAAGCGATAGATTGTCGCACCTGATTGCCCGACATTATCGCGAGCCCATTTATACCCATAT
AAATCAGCATCCATGTTGGAATTTAATCGCGGCCTCGACGTTTCCCGTTGAATATGGCTCATAACACCCC
TTGTATTACTGTTTATGTAAGCAGACAGTTTTATTGTTCATGATGATATATTTTTATCTTGTGCAATGTA
ACATCAGAGATTTTGAGACACGGGCCAGAGCTGCAGTTTGATCCCGAGGGGAACCCTGTGGTTGACATGC
ACATACAAATGGACGAACGGATAAACCTTTTCACGCCCTTTTAAATATCCGTTATTCTAATAAACGCTCT
TTTCTCTTAG
